Addgene plasmid #233688: pSMPPv2-Tau-RING
Purpose: Expression of Tau-RING protein in mammalian cells
Depositing lab: Leo James. Depositing organization: MRC Laboratory of Molecular Biology. Publication: Co-opting templated aggregation to degrade pathogenic tau assemblies and improve motor function. Miller LVC, Papa G, Vaysburd M, Cheng S, Sweeney PW, Smith A, Franco C, Katsinelos T, Huang M, Sanford SAI, Benn J, Farnsworth J, Higginson K, Joyner H, McEwan WA, James LC. Cell. 2024 Oct 17;187(21):5967-5980.e17. doi: 10.1016/j.cell.2024.08.024. Epub 2024 Sep 13. PubMed 39276772.
Backbone
  Vector backbone: pSMPP
  Vector type: Mammalian Expression, Lentiviral
Growth in bacteria
  Bacterial resistance: Ampicillin, 100 μg/mL
  Growth temperature: 37°C
  Growth strain: NEB Stable
  Copy number: Unknown
Gene/Insert
  Gene/Insert name: Tau protein fused to TRIM21 RING domain
Terms and licenses: Academic/Nonprofit Terms; Industry Terms: Not Available to Industry
How to cite: pSMPPv2-Tau-RING was a gift from Leo James (Addgene plasmid # 233688 ; http://n2t.net/addgene:233688 ; RRID:Addgene_233688)
