[The description below was written by a language model from this plasmid's Addgene catalogue record and pLannotate feature annotations shown in this document.]
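Description:
pSMPPv2-Tau-RING is an 11.4 kb HIV-1-based lentiviral transfer plasmid built on the pSMPP backbone for expressing a tau–TRIM21 RING fusion protein in mammalian cells. It is propagated in E. coli through a high-copy ColE1/pUC-type origin with ampicillin selection (β-lactamase under its own promoter). The backbone also carries remnants of older vector lineages: fragments of rop, bom and the tetracycline resistance gene, plus an SV40 promoter-driven gpt cassette, annotated only as fragments, with the SV40 small t intron and polyadenylation signal. These lie outside the LTR-flanked region and would not be packaged.

The proviral cassette is bounded by a truncated 5' LTR and a self-inactivating ΔU3 3' LTR. It contains the Ψ packaging signal with a partial gag sequence, the Rev response element for Rev-dependent nuclear export of the genomic RNA, and the cPPT/CTS element that aids nuclear import in transduced cells. Within it, the spleen focus-forming virus (SFFV) LTR promoter drives an open reading frame in which a tau (MAPT) coding sequence is followed by a fragment of human TRIM21 corresponding to its RING E3 ubiquitin ligase domain, placing the RING at the C-terminus of tau. The record does not state the tau isoform or any mutations. A partial WPRE sits downstream of the fusion to enhance transcript expression, followed by a mouse PGK promoter driving puromycin N-acetyltransferase for selection of transduced or transfected cells.

According to the associated publication title, the design co-opts templated aggregation. The tau moiety is presumably incorporated into pathogenic tau assemblies, bringing the RING domain's ligase activity with it to promote their degradation.
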