Features (pLannotate 1.2.2; 35 found; start..end, strand, type, name):
     93..161     -  CDS            nef (fragment): NEF_HV1Z2 - Experimental evidence at protein level: Swiss-Prot protein existence level 1. Extracellular Nef protein targets CD4(+) T-lymphocytes for apoptosis by interacting with CXCR4 surface receptors. From Human immunodeficiency virus type 1 group M subtype D (isolate Z2/CDC-Z34) (HIV-1).
    186..785     -  CDS            PuroR: puromycin N-acetyltransferase; pac from Streptomyces alboniger; confers resistance to puromycin
    806..1305    -  promoter       PGK promoter: mouse phosphoglycerate kinase 1 promoter
   1318..1819    -  misc_feature   WPRE (fragment): woodchuck hepatitis virus posttranscriptional regulatory element
   1819..1837    -  misc_feature   MCS (fragment): pBluescript multiple cloning site
   1838..1868    -  misc_feature   MCS (fragment): pUC18/19 multiple cloning site
   1882..2136    -  CDS            TRIM21 (fragment): RO52_HUMAN - Also known as RNF81, RO52, SSA1. Experimental evidence at protein level: Swiss-Prot protein existence level 1. E3 ubiquitin-protein ligase whose activity is dependent on E2 enzymes, UBE2D1, UBE2D2, UBE2E1 and UBE2E2. Forms a ubiquitin ligase complex in cooperation with the E2 UBE2D2 that is used not only for the ubiquitination of USP4 and IKBKB but also for its self-ubiquitination. Component of cullin-RING-based SCF (SKP1-CUL1-F-box protein) E3 ubiquitin-protein ligase complexes such as SCF(SKP2)-like complexes. A TRIM21-containing SCF(SKP2)-like complex is shown to mediate ubiqui
   2164..3312    -  CDS            MAPT (fragment): TAU_SPECI - Experimental evidence at protein level: Swiss-Prot protein existence level 1. Promotes microtubule assembly and stability, and might be involved in the establishment and maintenance of neuronal polarity. The C-terminus binds axonal microtubules while the N-terminus binds neural plasma membrane components, suggesting that tau functions as a linker protein between both. Axonal polarity is predetermined by tau localization (in the neuronal cell) in the domain of the cell body defined by the centrosome. The short isoforms allow plasticity of the cytoskeleton whereas the longer isoforms
   3375..3782    -  promoter       SFFV promoter: spleen focus-forming virus long terminal repeat (LTR) promoter
   3866..3898    +  misc_feature   MCS (fragment): pBluescript multiple cloning site
   3935..4052    -  misc_feature   cPPT/CTS: central polypurine tract and central termination sequence of HIV-1
   4089..4189    -  CDS            Rev (fragment): human immunodeficiency virus 1 (HIV-1) Rev protein; rev; enhances nuclear export of unspliced and incompletely spliced viral mRNAs
   4566..4799    -  misc_feature   RRE: The Rev response element (RRE) of HIV-1 allows for Rev-dependent mRNA export from the nucleus to the cytoplasm.
   4974..5312    -  CDS            HIV-1 gag (fragment): gag protein from human immunodeficiency virus 1; gag
   5296..5421    -  misc_feature   HIV-1 Ψ: packaging signal of human immunodeficiency virus type 1
   5468..5725    -  LTR            5' LTR (truncated): truncated 5' long terminal repeat (LTR) from HIV-1
   5773..6102    -  CDS            nef (fragment): NEF_HV1BR - Experimental evidence at protein level: Swiss-Prot protein existence level 1. Extracellular Nef protein targets CD4(+) T-lymphocytes for apoptosis by interacting with CXCR4 surface receptors (PubMed:14990729). From Human immunodeficiency virus type 1 group M subtype B (isolate BRU/LAI) (HIV-1).
   6269..6403    -  polyA_signal   SV40 poly(A) signal: SV40 polyadenylation signal
   6426..6509    -  CDS            large T antigen (fragment): large T antigen from SV40 (simian virus 40)
   6828..6848    -  CDS            SV40 NLS: nuclear localization signal of SV40 (simian virus 40) large T antigen
   6978..7043    -  intron         small t intron: SV40 (simian virus 40) small t antigen intron
   7045..7119    -  CDS            small t antigen (fragment): SV40 (simian virus 40) small t antigen
   7123..7428    -  CDS            frsA (fragment): FRSA_ECOLI - Also known as yafA. Experimental evidence at protein level: Swiss-Prot protein existence level 1. Catalyzes the hydrolysis of esters (PubMed:15808744). Displays esterase activity toward pNP-butyrate (PubMed:15808744). May stimulate mixed-acid fermentation by acting as a fermentation/respiration switch that down-regulates respiration and up- regulates fermentation rates (PubMed:15169777). From Escherichia coli (strain K12).
   7523..7858    -  CDS            gpt (fragment): XGPT_ECOLI - Also known as gpp, gxu. Experimental evidence at protein level: Swiss-Prot protein existence level 1. Purine salvage pathway enzyme that catalyzes the transfer of the ribosyl-5-phosphate group from 5-phospho-alpha-D-ribose 1- diphosphate (PRPP) to the N9 position of the 6-oxopurines guanine and xanthine to form the corresponding ribonucleotides GMP (guanosine 5'- monophosphate) and XMP (xanthosine 5'-monophosphate), with the release of PPi. To a lesser extent, also acts on hypoxanthine (PubMed:9100006, PubMed:3886014). Does not ribophosphorylate adenine (PubMed:3886014). From Esch
   7858..7977    -  CDS            gpt (fragment): XGPT_ECOLI - Also known as gpp, gxu. Experimental evidence at protein level: Swiss-Prot protein existence level 1. Purine salvage pathway enzyme that catalyzes the transfer of the ribosyl-5-phosphate group from 5-phospho-alpha-D-ribose 1- diphosphate (PRPP) to the N9 position of the 6-oxopurines guanine and xanthine to form the corresponding ribonucleotides GMP (guanosine 5'- monophosphate) and XMP (xanthosine 5'-monophosphate), with the release of PPi. To a lesser extent, also acts on hypoxanthine (PubMed:9100006, PubMed:3886014). Does not ribophosphorylate adenine (PubMed:3886014). From Esch
   8177..8506    -  promoter       SV40 promoter: SV40 enhancer and early promoter
   8513..8569    -  CDS            lacI (fragment): lac repressor; lacI; The lac repressor binds to the lac operator to inhibit transcription in E. coli. This inhibition can be relieved by adding lactose or isopropyl-β-D-thiogalactopyranoside (IPTG).
   8752..9340    -  rep_origin     ori: high-copy-number ColE1/pMB1/pBR322/pUC origin of replication
   9511..10371   -  CDS            AmpR: β-lactamase; bla; confers resistance to ampicillin, carbenicillin, and related antibiotics
  10372..10476   -  promoter       AmpR promoter: bla
  10571..10606   +  CDS            rop (fragment): Rop protein, which maintains plasmids at low copy number; rop
  10708..10756   +  misc_feature   bom (fragment): basis of mobility region from pBR322
  10757..11036   -  CDS            TcR (fragment): tetracycline efflux protein; tet; confers resistance to tetracycline
  11264..11282   +  promoter       SP6 promoter: promoter for bacteriophage SP6 RNA polymerase
  11307..91      -  LTR            3' LTR (ΔU3) (across the origin): self-inactivating 3' long terminal repeat (LTR) from HIV-1
>Addgene plasmid #233688 | pSMPPv2-Tau-RING | addgene full sequence | sequence record 469453 | Addgene NGS Result
AGCTCCCAGGCTCAGATCTGGTCTAACCAGAGAGACCCAGTACAAGCAAAAAGCAGATCTTGTCTTCGTT
GGGAGTGAATTAGCCCTTCCAGTCCCCCCTTTTCTTTTAAAAAGTGGCTAAGATCTACAGCTGCCTTGTA
AGTCATTGGTCTTAAAGGTACCGAGCTCGAATTAATTCCCTCGAGTCAGGCACCGGGCTTGCGGGTCATG
CACCAGGTGCGCGGTCCTTCGGGCACCTCGACGTCGGCGGTGACGGTGAAGCCGAGCCGCTCGTAGAAGG
GGAGGTTGCGGGGCGCGGAGGTCTCCAGGAAGGCGGGCACCCCGGCGCGCTCGGCCGCCTCCACTCCGGG
GAGCACGACGGCGCTGCCCAGACCCTTGCCCTGGTGGTCGGGCGAGACGCCGACGGTGGCCAGGAACCAC
GCGGGCTCCTTGGGCCGGTGCGGCGCCAGGAGGCCTTCCATCTGTTGCTGCGCGGCCAGCCGGGAACCGC
TCAACTCGGCCATGCGCGGGCCGATCTCGGCGAACACCGCCCCCGCTTCGACGCTCTCCGGCGTGGTCCA
GACCGCCACCGCGGCGCCGTCGTCCGCGACCCACACCTTGCCGATGTCGAGCCCGACGCGCGTGAGGAAG
AGTTCTTGCAGCTCGGTGACCCGCTCGATGTGGCGGTCCGGATCGACGGTGTGGCGCGTGGCGGGGTAGT
CGGCGAACGCGGCGGCGAGGGTGCGTACGGCCCTGGGGACGTCGTCGCGGGTGGCGAGGCGCACCGTGGG
CTTGTACTCGGTCATGGTAAGCTTGGGCTGCAGGTCGAAAGGCCCGGAGATGAGGAAGAGGAGAACAGCG
CGGCAGACGTGCGCTTTTGAAGCGTGCAGAATGCCGGGCCTCCGGAGGACCTTCGGGCGCCCGCCCCGCC
CCTGAGCCCGCCCCTGAGCCCGCCCCCGGACCCACCCCTTCCCAGCCTCTGAGCCCAGAAAGCGAAGGAG
CAAAGCTGCTATTGGCCGCTGCCCCAAAGGCCTACCCGCTTCCATTGCTCAGCGGTGCTGTCCATCTGCA
CGAGACTAGTGAGACGTGCTACTTCCATTTGTCACGTCCTGCACGACGCGAGCTGCGGGGCGGGGGGGAA
CTTCCTGACTAGGGGAGGAGTAGAAGGTGGCGCGAAGGGGCCACCAAAGAACGGAGCCGGTTGGCGCCTA
CCGGTGGATGTGGAATGTGTGCGAGGCCAGAGGCCACTTGTGTAGCGCCAAGTGCCCAGCGGGGCTGCTA
AAGCGCATGCTCCAGACTGCCTTGGGAAAAGCGCCTCCCCTACCCGGTAGAATTGATGGGAAGGAAGGTC
CGCTGGATTGAGGGCCGAAGGGACGTAGCAGAAGGACGTCCCGCGCAGAATCCAGGTGGCAACACAGGCG
AGCAGCCAAGGAAAGGACGATGATTTCCCCGACAACACCACGGAATTGTCAGTGCCCAACAGCCGAGCCC
CTGTCCAGCAGCGGGCAAGGCAGGCGGCGATGAGTTCCGCCGTGGCAATAGGGAGGGGGAAAGCGAAAGT
CCCGGAAAGGAGCTGACAGGTGGTGGCAATGCCCCAACCAGTGGGGGTTGCGTCAGCAAACACAGTGCAC
ACCACGCCACGTTGCCTGACAACGGGCCACAACTCCTCATAAAGAGACAGCAACCAGGATTTATACAAGG
AGGAGAAAATGAAAGCCATACGGGAAGCAATAGCATGATACAAAGGCATTAAAGCAGCGTATCCACATAG
CGTAAAAGGAGCAACATAGTTAAGAATACCAGTCAATCTTTCACAAATTTTGTAATCCAGAGGTTGATTA
TCGATAAGCTTGATATCAAGCTTGCATGCCTGCAGGTCGACTCTAGAGTCGCGGCCGCTTACTCTCTGGC
CTCCTGGCTGATTTCTTTAAGGTTGTTCACCATGTTGGCTAGCTGTCGATTGGGCCGGAGATTCTTGAGC
AGAAAGCGCTGCCGGCACACAGGACAGACGCTGCCCCCACCTTTCCCAACCTGAGAGATGCATTCCTGGC
AGAAGCTGTGGCCACACTCGATGCTCACAGGCTCCACGAAGGGGTCCAGGCAGATAGGGCATGTGACCTC
CTCCCACATCATTGTCAAGCGTGCTGCTGAAGCCATGCCTGAGCCACCTCCGGATCCGAATTCCAAACCC
TGCTTGGCCAGGGAGGCAGACACCTCGTCAGCTAGCGTGGCGAGCTGGGGCGAGTCTACCATGTCGATGC
TGCCGGTGGAGGAGACATTGCTGAGATGCCGTGGAGACGTGTCCCCAGACACCACTGGCGACTTGTACAC
GATCTCCGCCCCGTGGTCTGTCTTGGCTTTGGCGTTCTCGCGGAAGGTCAGCTTGTGGGTTTCAATCTTT
TTATTTCCTCCGCCAGGGACGTGGGTGATATTGTCCAGGGACCCAATCTTCGACTGGACTCTGTCCTTGA
AGTCAAGCTTCTCAGATTTTACTTCCACCTGGCCACCTCCTGGTTTATGATGGATGTTGCCTAATGAGCC
ACACTTGGAGGTCACCTTGCTCAGGTCAACTGGTTTGTAGACTATTTGCACACTGCCGCCTCCACTGACG
TGTTTGATATTATCCTTTGAGCCACACTTGGACTGGACGTTGCTAAGATCCAGCTTCTTATTAATTATCT
GCACCTTCCCGCCTCCCGGCTGGTGCTTCAGGTTCTCAGTGGAGCCGATCTTGGACTTGACATTCTTCAG
GTCTGGCATGGGCACGGGGGCTGTCTGCAGGCGGCTCTTGGCGGAAGACGGCGACTTGGGTGGAGTACGG
ACCACTGCCACCTTCTTGGGCTCCCGGGTGGGTGGGGTTGGAAGGGACGGGGTGCGGGAGCGGCTGCCGG
GAGTGCCTGGGGAGCCGGGGCTGCTGTAGCCGCTGCGATCCCCTGATTTTGGAGGTTCACCAGAGCTGGG
TGGTGTCTTTGGAGCGGGCGGGGTTTTTGCTGGAATCCTGGTGGCGTTGGCCTGGCCCTTCTGGCCTGGA
GGGGCTGCTCCCCGCGGTGTGGCGATCTTCGTTTTACCATCAGCCCCCTTGGCTTTTTTGTCATCGCTTC
CAGTCCCGTCTTTGCTTTTACTGACCATGCGAGCTTGGGTCACGTGACCAGCAGCTTCGTCTTCCAGGCT
GGGGGTGTCTCCAATGCCTGCTTCTTCAGCTTTCAGGCCAGCGTCCGTGTCACCCTCTTGGTCTTGGTGC
ATGGTGTAGCCCCCCTGATCTTTCCTGTCCCCCAACCCGTACGTCCCAGCGTGATCTTCCATCACTTCGA
ACTCCTGGCGGGGCTCAGCCATGGTGGCACGCGTATCCTGCAGCAGGTGTCCGTCAACTGTCACCTGCCG
ATCAGTTGATCCCCCCCGGGCGACTCAGTCTGTCGGAGGACTGGCGCGCCGAGTGAGGGGTTGTGAGCTC
TTTTATAGAGCTCGGGAAGCAGAAGCGCGCGAACAGAAGCGAGAAGCAGGCTGATTGGTTAATTCAAATA
AGGCGCAGGGTCATTTCAGGTCCTTGGGGGAGCCTGGAAACATCTGATGGGTCTTAAGAAACTGCTGAGG
GTTGGGCCATATCTGGGGACCATCTGTTCTTGGCCTCGGGCCGGGGCCGAAACTGCGGTGACCATCTGTT
CTTGGCCCCGGGCCGGGGCCGAAACTGCTCACCGCAGATATCCTGTTTGGCCCAACGTTAGCTATTTTCA
TGTACCCGCCCTTGATCTGAACTTCTCTATTCTTGGTTTGGTATTTTTCCATGCCTTGCAAAATGGCGTT
ACTGCAGCTAGCTTGCCAAACCTACAGGTGGGGTCTTTCATTCCCCCCTTTTTCTGGAGACTAAATAAAA
TCTTTTATTTTATCGGGGCTGCAGGAATTCGATATCAAGCTTATCGATCCAAACTGGATCTCTGCTGTCC
CTGTAATAAACCCGAAAATTTTGAATTTTTGTAATTTGTTTTTGTAATTCTTTAGTTTGTATGTCTGTTG
CTATTATGTCTACTATTCTTTCCCCTGCACTGTACCCCCCAATCCCCCCTTTTCTTTTAAAATTGTGGAT
GAATACTGCCATTTGGCGATACCGTCGAGATCCGTTCACTAATCGAATGGATCTGTCTCTGTCTCTCTCT
CCACCTTCTTCTTCTATTCCTTCGGGCCTGTCGGGTCCCCTCGGGGTTGGGAGGTGGGTCTGAAACGATA
ATGGTGAATATCCCTGCCTAACTCTATTCACTATAGAAAGTACAGCAAAAACTATTCTTAAACCTACCAA
GCCTCCTACTATCATTATGAATAATTTTATATACCACAGCCAATTTGTTATGTTAAACCAATTCCACAAA
CTTGCCCATTTATCTAATTCCAATAATTCTTGTTCATTCTTTTCTTGCTGGTTTTGCGATTCTTCAATTA
AGGAGTGTATTAAGCTTGTGTAATTGTTAATTTCTCTGTCCCACTCCATCCAGGTCGTGTGATTCCAAAT
CTGTTCCAGAGATTTATTACTCCAACTAGCATTCCAAGGCACAGCAGTGGTGCAAATGAGTTTTCCAGAG
CAACCCCAAATCCCCAGGAGCTGTTGATCCTTTAGGTATCTTTCCACAGCCAGGATTCTTGCCTGGAGCT
GCTTGATGCCCCAGACTGTGAGTTGCAACAGATGCTGTTGCGCCTCAATAGCCCTCAGCAAATTGTTCTG
CTGCTGCACTATACCAGACAATAATTGTCTGGCCTGTACCGTCAGCGTCATTGACGCTGCGCCCATAGTG
CTTCCTGCTGCTCCCAAGAACCCAAGGAACAAAGCTCCTATTCCCACTGCTCTTTTTTCTCTCTGCACCA
CTCTTCTCTTTGCCTTGGTGGGTGCTACTCCTAATGGTTCAATTTTTACTACTTTATATTTATATAATTC
ACTTCTCCAATTGTCCCTCATATCTCCTCCTCCAGGTCTGAAGATCAGCGGCCGGCCGCTTGCTGTGCGG
TGGTCTTACTTTTGTTTTGCTCTTCCTCTATCTTGTCTAAAGCTTCCTTGGTGTCTTTTATCTCTATCCT
TTGATGCACACAATAGAGGGTTGCTACTGTATTATATAATGATCTAAGTTCTTCTGATCCTGTCTGAAGG
GATGGTTGTAGCTGTCCCAGTATTTGTCTACAGCCTTCTGATGTTTCTAACAGGCCAGGATTAACTGCGA
ATCGTTCTAGCTCCCTGCTTGCCCATACTATATGTTTTAATTTATATTTTTTCTTTCCCCCTGGCCTTAA
CCGAATTTTTTCCCATCGCGATCTAATTCTCCCCCGCTTAATACTGACGCTCTCGCACCCATCTCTCTCC
TTCTAGCCTCCGCTAGTCAAAATTTTTGGCGTACTCACCAGTCGCCGCCCCTCGCCTCTTGCCGTGCGCG
CTTCAGCAAGCCGAGTCCTGCGTCGAGAGAGCTCCTCTGGTTTCCCTTTCGCTTTCAAGTCCCTGTTCGG
GCGCCACTGCTAGAGATTTTCCACACTGACTAAAAGGGTCTGAGGGATCTCTAGTTACCAGAGTCACACA
ACAGACGGGCACACACTACTTGAAGCACTCAAGGCAAGCTTTATTGAGGCTTAAGCAGTGGGTTCCCTAG
TTAGCCAGAGAGCTCCCAGGCTCAGATCTGGTCTAACCAGAGAGACCCAGTACAGGCAAAAAGCAGCTGC
TTATATGCAGGATCTGAGGGCTCGCCACTCCCCAGTCCCGCCCAGGCCACGCCTCCCTGGAAAGTCCCCA
GCGGAAAGTCCCTTGTAGCAAGCTCGATATCAGCAGTTCTTGAAGTACTCCGGATGCAGCTCTCGGGCCA
CGTGATGAAATGCTAGGCGGCTGTCAAACCTCCACTCTAACACTTCTCTCTCCGGGTCATCCATCCCATG
CAGGCTCACAGGGTGTAACAAGCTGGTGTTCTCTCCTTTATTGGCCTCTTCTACCTTATCTGGCTCAACT
GGTACTAGCTTGTAGCACCATCCAAAGGTCAGTGGATATCTGACCCCTGGCCCTGGTGTGTAGTTCTGCT
AATCAGGGAAGTAGCCTTGTGTGTGGTAGATCCACAGATCAAGGATATCTTGTCTTCTTTGGGAGTGAAT
TAGCCCTTCCAACTACTAAGTTTGTAGTACATATTTAACAAATACAATTTCTTTAAAATGAAAATAATTC
AGAGGAATCACAGGTTTAGAGTAAATGAAACCACAGGTAATTGGCAGTGGTAATAGGGTATGGGGTGGGA
AGTTTGGGATGATTTTGGTTAGCTTGAGTTATCCAGTTGATCCAGACATGATAAGATACATTGATGAGTT
TGGACAAACCACAACTAGAATGCAGTGAAAAAAATGCTTTATTTGTGAAATTTGTGATGCTATTGCTTTA
TTTGTAACCATTATAAGCTGCAATAAACAAGTTAACAACAACAATTGCATTCATTTTATGTTTCAGGTTC
AGGGGGAGGTGTGGGAGGTTTTTTAAAGCAAGTAAAACCTCTACAAATGTGGTATGGCTGATTATGATCT
CTAGTCAAGGCACTATACATCAAATATTCCTTATTAACCCCTTTACAAATTAAAAAGCTAAAGGTACACA
ATTTTTGAGCATAGTTATTAATAGCAGACACTCTATGCCTGTGTGGAGTAAGAAAAAACAGTATGTTATG
ATTATAACTGTTATGCCTACTTATAAAGGTTACAGAATATTTTTCCATAATTTTCTTGTATAGCAGTGCA
GCTTTTTCCTTTGTGGTGTAAATAGCAAAGCAAGCAAGAGTTCTATTACTAAACACAGCATGACTCAAAA
AACTTAGCAATTCTGAAGGAAAGTCCTTGGGGTCTTCTACCTTTCTCTTCTTTTTTGGAGGAGTAGAATG
TTGAGAGTCAGCAGTAGCCTCATCATCACTAGATGGCATTTCTTCTGAGCAAAACAGGTTTTCCTCATTA
AAGGCATTCCACCACTGCTCCCATTCATCAGTTCCATAGGTTGGAATCTAAAATACACAAACAATTAGAA
TCAGTAGTTTAACACATTATACACTTAAAAATTTTATATTTACCTTAGAGCTTTAAATCTCTGTAGGTAG
TTTGTCCAATTATGTCACACCACAGAAGTAAGGTTCCTTCACAAAGATCCGGGGCCCACTCATAAATCCA
GTTGCCGCCACGGTAGCCAATCACCGTATCGTATAAATCATCGTCGGTACGTTCGGCATCGCTCATCACA
ATACGTGCCTGGACGTCGAGGATTTCGCGTGGGTCAATGCCGCGCCAGATCCACATCAGACGGTTAATCA
TGCGATACCAGTGAGGGATGGTTTTACCATCAAGGGCCGACTGCACAGGCGGTTGTGCGCCGTGATTAAA
GCGGCGGACTAGCGTCGAGGTTTCAGGATGTTTAAAGCGGGGTTTGAACAGGGTTTCGCTCAGGTTTGCC
TGTGTCATGGATGCAGCCTCCAGAATACTTACTGGAAACTATTGTAACCCGCCTGAAGTTAAAAAGAACA
ACGCCCGGCAGTGCCAGGCGTTGAAAAGATTAGCGACCGGAGATTGGCGGGACGAATACGACGCCCATAT
CCCACGGCTGTTCAATCCAGGTATCTTGCGGGATATCAACAACATAGTCATCAACCAGCGGACGACCAGC
CGGTTTTGCGAAGATGGTGACAAAGTGCGCTTTTGGATACATTTCACGAATCGCAACCGCAGTACCACCG
GTATCCACCAGGTCATCAATAACGATGAAGCCTTCGCCATCGCCTTCTGCGCGTTTCAGCACTTTAAGCT
CGCGCTGGTTGTCGTGATCGTAGCTGGAAATACAAACGGTATCGACATGACGAATACCCAGTTCACGCGC
CAGTAACGCACCCGGTACAGACCGCCACGGCTTACGGCAATAATGCCTTTCCATTGTTCAGAAGGCATCA
GTCGGCTTGCGAGTTTACGTGCATGGATCTGCAACATGTCCCAGGTGACGATGTATTTTTCGCTCATGTG
AAGTGTCCCAGCCTGTTTATCTACGGCTTAAAAAGTGTTCGAGGGGAAAATAGGTTGCGCGAGATTATAG
AGATCTGGCGCACTAAAAACCAGTATTTCACATGAGTCCGCGTCTTTTTACGCACTGCCTCTCCCTGACG
CGGGATAAAGTGGTATTCTCAAACATATCTCGCAAGCCTGTCTTGTGTCCAAGCTTTTTGCAAAAGCCTA
GGCCTCCAAAAAAGCCTCCTCACTACTTCTGGAATAGCTCAGAGGCCGAGGCGGCCTCGGCCTCTGCATA
AATAAAAAAAATTAGTCAGCCATGGGGCGGAGAATGGGCGGAACTGGGCGGAGTTAGGGGCGGGATGGGC
GGAGTTAGGGGCGGGACTATGGTTGCTGACTAATTGAGATGCATGCTTTGCATACTTCTGCCTGCTGGGG
AGCCTGGGGACTTTCCACACCTGGTTGCTGACTAATTGAGATGCATGCTTTGCATACTTCTGCCTGCTGG
GGAGCCTGGGGACTTTCCACACCCTAACTGACACACATTCCACAGCTGCATTAATGAATCGGCCAACGCG
CGGGGAGAGGCGGTTTGCGTATTGGGCGCTCTTCCGCTTCCTCGCTCACTGACTCGCTGCGCTCGGTCGT
TCGGCTGCGGCGAGCGGTATCAGCTCACTCAAAGGCGGTAATACGGTTATCCACAGAATCAGGGGATAAC
GCAGGAAAGAACATGTGAGCAAAAGGCCAGCAAAAGGCCAGGAACCGTAAAAAGGCCGCGTTGCTGGCGT
TTTTCCATAGGCTCCGCCCCCCTGACGAGCATCACAAAAATCGACGCTCAAGTCAGAGGTGGCGAAACCC
GACAGGACTATAAAGATACCAGGCGTTTCCCCCTGGAAGCTCCCTCGTGCGCTCTCCTGTTCCGACCCTG
CCGCTTACCGGATACCTGTCCGCCTTTCTCCCTTCGGGAAGCGTGGCGCTTTCTCATAGCTCACGCTGTA
GGTATCTCAGTTCGGTGTAGGTCGTTCGCTCCAAGCTGGGCTGTGTGCACGAACCCCCCGTTCAGCCCGA
CCGCTGCGCCTTATCCGGTAACTATCGTCTTGAGTCCAACCCGGTAAGACACGACTTATCGCCACTGGCA
GCAGCCACTGGTAACAGGATTAGCAGAGCGAGGTATGTAGGCGGTGCTACAGAGTTCTTGAAGTGGTGGC
CTAACTACGGCTACACTAGAAGAACAGTATTTGGTATCTGCGCTCTGCTGAAGCCAGTTACCTTCGGAAA
AAGAGTTGGTAGCTCTTGATCCGGCAAACAAACCACCGCTGGTAGCGGTGGTTTTTTTGTTTGCAAGCAG
CAGATTACGCGCAGAAAAAAAGGATCTCAAGAAGATCCTTTGATCTTTTCTACGGGGTCTGACGCTCAGT
GGAACGAAAACTCACGTTAAGGGATTTTGGTCATGAGATTATCAAAAAGGATCTTCACCTAGATCCTTTT
AAATTAAAAATGAAGTTTTAAATCAATCTAAAGTATATATGAGTAAACTTGGTCTGACAGTTACCAATGC
TTAATCAGTGAGGCACCTATCTCAGCGATCTGTCTATTTCGTTCATCCATAGTTGCCTGACTCCCCGTCG
TGTAGATAACTACGATACGGGAGGGCTTACCATCTGGCCCCAGTGCTGCAATGATACCGCGAGACCCACG
CTCACCGGCTCCAGATTTATCAGCAATAAACCAGCCAGCCGGAAGGGCCGAGCGCAGAAGTGGTCCTGCA
ACTTTATCCGCCTCCATCCAGTCTATTAATTGTTGCCGGGAAGCTAGAGTAAGTAGTTCGCCAGTTAATA
GTTTGCGCAACGTTGTTGCCATTGCTACAGGCATCGTGGTGTCACGCTCGTCGTTTGGTATGGCTTCATT
CAGCTCCGGTTCCCAACGATCAAGGCGAGTTACATGATCCCCCATGTTGTGCAAAAAAGCGGTTAGCTCC
TTCGGTCCTCCGATCGTTGTCAGAAGTAAGTTGGCCGCAGTGTTATCACTCATGGTTATGGCAGCACTGC
ATAATTCTCTTACTGTCATGCCATCCGTAAGATGCTTTTCTGTGACTGGTGAGTACTCAACCAAGTCATT
CTGAGAATAGTGTATGCGGCGACCGAGTTGCTCTTGCCCGGCGTCAATACGGGATAATACCGCGCCACAT
AGCAGAACTTTAAAAGTGCTCATCATTGGAAAACGTTCTTCGGGGCGAAAACTCTCAAGGATCTTACCGC
TGTTGAGATCCAGTTCGATGTAACCCACTCGTGCACCCAACTGATCTTCAGCATCTTTTACTTTCACCAG
CGTTTCTGGGTGAGCAAAAACAGGAAGGCAAAATGCCGCAAAAAAGGGAATAAGGGCGACACGGAAATGT
TGAATACTCATACTCTTCCTTTTTCAATATTATTGAAGCATTTATCAGGGTTATTGTCTCATGAGCGGAT
ACATATTTGAATGTATTTAGAAAAATAAACAAATAGGGGTTCCGCGCACATTTCCCCGAAAAGTGCCACC
TGACGTCTAAGAAACCATTATTATCATGACATTAACCTATAAAAATAGGCGTATCACGAGGCCCTTTCGT
CTCGCGCGTTTCGGTGATGACGGTGAAAACCTCTGACACATGCAGCTCCCGGAGACGGTCACAGCTTGTC
TGTAAGCGGATGCCGGGAGCAGACAAGCCCGTCAGGGCGCGTCAGCGGGTGTTGGCGGGTGTCGGGGCTG
GCTTAACTATGCGGCATCAGAGCAGATTGTACTGAGAGTGCACCATTCGACGCTCTCCCTTATGCGACTC
CTGCATTAGGAAGCAGCCCAGTAGTAGGTTGAGGCCGTTGAGCACCGCCGCCGCAAGGAATGGTGCATGC
AAGGAGATGGCGCCCAACAGTCCCCCGGCCACGGGGCCTGCCACCATACCCACGCCGAAACAAGCGCTCA
TGAGCCCGAAGTGGCGAGCCCGATCTTCCCCATCGGTGATGTCGGCGATATAGGCGCCAGCAACCGCACC
TGTGGCGCCGGTGATGCCGGCCACGATGCGTCCGGCGTAGAGGATCTGGCTAGCGATGACCCTGCTGATT
GGTTCGCTGACCATTTCCGGGTGCGGGACGGCGTTACCAGAAACTCAGAAGGTTCGTCCAACCAAACCGA
CTCTGACGGCAGTTTACGAGAGAGATGATAGGGTCTGCTTCAGTAAGCCAGATGCTACACAATTAGGCTT
GTACATATTGTCGTTAGAACGCGGCTACAATTAATACATAACCTTATGTATCATACACATACGATTTAGG
TGACACTATAGAATACACGGAATTAATTCTAGATGCTGCTAGAGATTTTCCACACTGACTAAAAGGGTCT
GAGGGATCTCTAGTTACCAGAGTCACACAACAGACGGGCACACACTACTTGAAGCACTCAAGGCAAGCTT
TATTGAGGCTTAAGCAGTGGGTTCCCTAGTTAGCCAGAG
